Addgene plasmid #160954: pMKO.1-shCdc20
Purpose: Cdc20 shRNA in pMKO.1 retroviral vector
Depositing lab: Matthew Steinhauser. Depositing organization: Brigham and Women's Hospital. Publication: Targeting nuclear receptor NR4A1-dependent adipocyte progenitor quiescence promotes metabolic adaptation to obesity. Zhang Y, Federation AJ, Kim S, O'Keefe JP, Lun M, Xiang D, Brown JD, Steinhauser ML. J Clin Invest. 2018 Nov 1;128(11):4898-4911. doi: 10.1172/JCI98353. Epub 2018 Oct 2. PubMed 30277475.
Backbone
  Vector backbone: pMKO.1 puro
  Backbone manufacturer: Addgene 8452
  Backbone size w/o insert (bp): 6340
  Total vector size (bp): 6369
  Vector type: Retroviral, RNAi
  Selectable markers: Puromycin
Growth in bacteria
  Bacterial resistance: Ampicillin, 100 μg/mL
  Growth temperature: 37°C
  Growth strain: NEB Stable
  Copy number: High Copy
Gene/Insert
  Gene/Insert name: Cdc20 shRNA
  gRNA/shRNA sequence: TRCN0000280230: GCAGCAGAAACGACTTCGAAA
  Species: M. musculus (mouse)
  Entrez Gene: Cdc20 (a.k.a. 2310042N09Rik, C87100, p55CD, p55CDC)
  Promoter: U6
  Cloning method: Restriction Enzyme; 5′ cloning site AgeI (destroyed during cloning); 3′ cloning site EcoRI (not destroyed)
  Sequencing primers: 5′ hU6; 3′ pMKO.1 Rev: GCTTGTACTCGGTCATGGTAAGC
Terms and licenses: Academic/Nonprofit Terms; Industry Terms: Not Available to Industry
How to cite: pMKO.1-shCdc20 was a gift from Matthew Steinhauser (Addgene plasmid # 160954 ; http://n2t.net/addgene:160954 ; RRID:Addgene_160954)
