[The description below was written by a language model from this plasmid's Addgene catalogue record and the feature table of its GenBank file.]
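Description:
pMKO.1-shCdc20 is a gammaretroviral RNAi vector built on the pMKO.1 puro backbone for stable knockdown of mouse Cdc20, a cell-cycle regulator, in mammalian cells. It is propagated in E. coli as a high-copy plasmid through a ColE1/pUC-type origin, with ampicillin selection from the bla gene. The catalogue lists a total size of 6369 bp, whereas the held sequence record is 6579 bp. The source of this discrepancy is not explained.

The viral genome is transcribed from a CMV enhancer/promoter fused to a truncated 5' LTR, which supports high-level production of packageable RNA in transfected packaging cells. Downstream lie the MMLV Psi packaging signal and a truncated gag fragment lacking its start codon, which extends the packaging region. The payload follows: a human U6 RNA polymerase III promoter drives a short hairpin against mouse Cdc20, based on a TRC-library target sequence and cloned between AgeI (destroyed) and EcoRI. The hairpin itself is not annotated as a feature in the table, but it would sit in the gap just after the U6 promoter. An SV40 enhancer/early promoter then drives puromycin N-acetyltransferase, allowing selection of transduced cells. The 3' LTR carries a U3 deletion, so the integrated provirus is self-inactivating and expression depends on the internal U6 and SV40 promoters. A second SV40 promoter/origin lies in the plasmid backbone outside the viral unit.

The associated publication concerns NR4A1-dependent quiescence of adipocyte progenitors, which suggests the construct was used to deplete Cdc20 in that context, though the record does not give experimental details.
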