LOCUS       Exported 6579 bp ds-DNA circular SYN 13-MAY-2021
DEFINITION  Cdc20 shRNA in pMKO.1 retroviral vector.
ACCESSION   .
VERSION     .
KEYWORDS    pMKO.1-shCdc20
SOURCE      synthetic DNA construct
  ORGANISM  synthetic DNA construct
REFERENCE   1 (bases 1 to 6579)
  AUTHORS   Zhang Y, Federation AJ, Kim S, O'Keefe JP, Lun M, Xiang D, Brown JD,
            Steinhauser ML
  TITLE     Targeting nuclear receptor NR4A1-dependent adipocyte progenitor
            quiescence promotes metabolic adaptation to obesity.
  JOURNAL   J Clin Invest. 2018 Nov 1;128(11):4898-4911. doi: 10.1172/JCI98353.
            Epub 2018 Oct 2.
  PUBMED    30277475
REFERENCE   2 (bases 1 to 6579)
  AUTHORS   .
  TITLE     Direct Submission
  JOURNAL   Exported May 13, 2021 from SnapGene Server 1.1.58
            http://www.snapgene.com
FEATURES             Location/Qualifiers
     source          1..6579
                     /organism="synthetic DNA construct"
                     /mol_type="other DNA"
     promoter        1..241
                     /label=U6 promoter
                     /note="RNA polymerase III promoter for human U6 snRNA"
     primer_bind     1..21
                     /label=hU6-F
                     /note="Human U6 promoter, forward primer"
     primer_bind     172..191
                     /label=LKO.1 5'
                     /note="Human U6 promoter, forward primer"
     promoter        339..668
                     /label=SV40 promoter
                     /note="SV40 enhancer and early promoter"
     rep_origin      519..654
                     /label=SV40 ori
                     /note="SV40 origin of replication"
     CDS             678..1277
                     /codon_start=1
                     /gene="pac from Streptomyces alboniger"
                     /product="puromycin N-acetyltransferase"
                     /label=PuroR
                     /note="confers resistance to puromycin"
                     /translation="MTEYKPTVRLATRDDVPRAVRTLAAAFADYPATRHTVDPDRHIER
                     VTELQELFLTRVGLDIGKVWVADDGAAVAVWTTPESVEAGAVFAEIGPRMAELSGSRLA
                     AQQQMEGLLAPHRPKEPAWFLATVGVSPDHQGKGLGSAVVLPGVEAAERAGVPAFLETS
                     APRNLPFYERLGFTVTADVEVPEGPRTWCMTRKPGA"
     primer_bind     complement(678..697)
                     /label=Puro-R
                     /note="Puromycin resistance gene, reverse primer. Also
                     called puro-variant-R"
     primer_bind     1174..1194
                     /label=Puro-F
                     /note="Puromycin resistance gene, forward primer"
     LTR             1473..1898
                     /label=3' LTR (Delta-U3)
                     /note="self-inactivating 3' long terminal repeat (LTR) from
                     Moloney murine leukemia virus"
     primer_bind     complement(2001..2023)
                     /label=pGEX 3'
                     /note="pGEX vectors, reverse primer"
     promoter        2164..2493
                     /label=SV40 promoter
                     /note="SV40 enhancer and early promoter"
     rep_origin      2344..2479
                     /label=SV40 ori
                     /note="SV40 origin of replication"
     primer_bind     2515..2534
                     /label=pRS-marker
                     /note="pRS vectors, use to sequence yeast selectable
                     marker"
     primer_bind     complement(2615..2632)
                     /label=L4440
                     /note="L4440 vector, forward primer"
     rep_origin      complement(2786..3374)
                     /direction=LEFT
                     /label=ori
                     /note="high-copy-number ColE1/pMB1/pBR322/pUC origin of
                     replication"
     primer_bind     complement(2866..2885)
                     /label=pBR322ori-F
                     /note="pBR322 origin, forward primer"
     CDS             complement(3545..4405)
                     /codon_start=1
                     /gene="bla"
                     /product="beta-lactamase"
                     /label=AmpR
                     /note="confers resistance to ampicillin, carbenicillin, and
                     related antibiotics"
                     /translation="MSIQHFRVALIPFFAAFCLPVFAHPETLVKVKDAEDQLGARVGYI
                     ELDLNSGKILESFRPEERFPMMSTFKVLLCGAVLSRIDAGQEQLGRRIHYSQNDLVEYS
                     PVTEKHLTDGMTVRELCSAAITMSDNTAANLLLTTIGGPKELTAFLHNMGDHVTRLDRW
                     EPELNEAIPNDERDTTMPVAMATTLRKLLTGELLTLASRQQLIDWMEADKVAGPLLRSA
                     LPAGWFIADKSGAGERGSRGIIAALGPDGKPSRIVVIYTTGSQATMDERNRQIAEIGAS
                     LIKHW"
     primer_bind     4168..4187
                     /label=Amp-R
                     /note="Ampicillin resistance gene, reverse primer"
     promoter        complement(4406..4510)
                     /gene="bla"
                     /label=AmpR promoter
     primer_bind     4788..4806
                     /label=pBRforEco
                     /note="pBR322 vectors, upsteam of EcoRI site, forward
                     primer"
     enhancer        4906..5285
                     /label=CMV enhancer
                     /note="human cytomegalovirus immediate early enhancer"
     promoter        5286..5489
                     /label=CMV promoter
                     /note="human cytomegalovirus (CMV) immediate early
                     promoter"
     primer_bind     5440..5460
                     /label=CMV-F
                     /note="Human CMV immediate early promoter, forward primer"
     LTR             5490..5665
                     /label=5' LTR (truncated)
                     /note="truncated long terminal repeat from Moloney murine
                     sarcoma virus"
     misc_feature    5728..5927
                     /label=MMLV Psi
                     /note="packaging signal of Moloney murine leukemia virus
                     (MMLV)"
     CDS             6128..6544
                     /label=gag (truncated)
                     /note="truncated Moloney murine leukemia virus (MMLV) gag
                     gene lacking the start codon"
     primer_bind     6474..6496
                     /label=pLXSN 5'
                     /note="Murine stem cell virus, forward primer. Also called
                     MSCV"
     primer_bind     6512..6528
                     /label=pBABE 5'
                     /note="Psi packaging signal, forward primer for pBABE
                     vectors"
ORIGIN
        1 gagggcctat ttcccatgat tccttcatat ttgcatatac gatacaaggc tgttagagag
       61 ataattagaa ttaatttgac tgtaaacaca aagatattag tacaaaatac gtgacgtaga
      121 aagtaataat ttcttgggta gtttgcagtt ttaaaattat gttttaaaat ggactatcat
      181 atgcttaccg taacttgaaa gtatttcgat ttcttggctt tatatatctt gtggaaagga
      241 cgaaacaccg ggcagcagaa acgacttcga aactcgagtt tcgaagtcgt ttctgctgct
      301 ttttgaattc gccagcacag tggtcgaccc tgtggaatgt gtgtcagtta gggtgtggaa
      361 agtccccagg cttcccagca ggcagaagta tgcaaagcat gcatctcaat tagtcagcaa
      421 ccaggtgtgg aaagtcccca ggctccccag caggcagaag tatgcaaagc atgcatctca
      481 attagtcagc aaccatagtc ccgcccctaa ctccgcccat cccgccccta actccgccca
      541 gttccgccca ttctccgccc catggctgac taattttttt tatttatgca gaggccgagg
      601 ccgcctcggc ctctgagcta ttccagaagt agtgaggagg cttttttgga ggcctaggct
      661 tttgcaaaaa gcttaccatg accgagtaca agcccacggt gcgcctcgcc acccgcgacg
      721 acgtccccag ggccgtacgc accctcgccg ccgcgttcgc cgactacccc gccacgcgcc
      781 acaccgtcga tccggaccgc cacatcgagc gggtcaccga gctgcaagaa ctcttcctca
      841 cgcgcgtcgg gctcgacatc ggcaaggtgt gggtcgcgga cgacggcgcc gcggtggcgg
      901 tctggaccac gccggagagc gtcgaagcgg gggcggtgtt cgccgagatc ggcccgcgca
      961 tggccgagtt gagcggttcc cggctggccg cgcagcaaca gatggaaggc ctcctggcgc
     1021 cgcaccggcc caaggagccc gcgtggttcc tggccaccgt cggcgtctcg cccgaccacc
     1081 agggcaaggg tctgggcagc gccgtcgtgc tccccggagt ggaggcggcc gagcgcgccg
     1141 gggtgcccgc cttcctggag acctccgcgc cccgcaacct ccccttctac gagcggctcg
     1201 gcttcaccgt caccgccgac gtcgaggtgc ccgaaggacc gcgcacctgg tgcatgaccc
     1261 gcaagcccgg tgcctgacgc ccgccccacg acccgcagcg cccgaccgaa aggagcgcac
     1321 gaccccatgc atcgattagt ccaatttgtt aaagacagga tatcagtggt ccaggctcta
     1381 gttttgactc aacaatatca ccagctgaag cctatagagt acgagccata gataaaataa
     1441 aagattttat ttagtctcca gaaaaagggg ggaatgaaag accccacctg taggtttggc
     1501 aagctagctt aagtaacgcc attttgcaag gcatggaaaa atacataact gagaatagag
     1561 aagttcagat caaggtcagg aacagatgga acagggtcga ccctagagaa ccatcagatg
     1621 tttccagggt gccccaagga cctgaaatga ccctgtgcct tatttgaact aaccaatcag
     1681 ttcgcttctc gcttctgttc gcgcgcttct gctccccgag ctcaataaaa gagcccacaa
     1741 cccctcactc ggggcgccag tcctccgatt gactgagtcg cccgggtacc cgtgtatcca
     1801 ataaaccctc ttgcagttgc atccgacttg tggtctcgct gttccttggg agggtctcct
     1861 ctgagtgatt gactacccgt cagcgggggt ctttcatttg ggggctcgtc cgggatcggg
     1921 agacccctgc ccagggacca ccgacccacc accgggaggt aagctggctg cctcgcgcgt
     1981 ttcggtgatg acggtgaaaa cctctgacac atgcagctcc cggagacggt cacagcttgt
     2041 ctgtaagcgg atgccgggag cagacaagcc cgtcagggcg cgtcagcggg tgttggcggg
     2101 tgtcggggcg cagccatgac ccagtcacgt agcgatagcg gagtgtagat ccggctgtgg
     2161 aatgtgtgtc agttagggtg tggaaagtcc ccaggctccc cagcaggcag aagtatgcaa
     2221 agcatgcatc tcaattagtc agcaaccagg tgtggaaagt ccccaggctc cccagcaggc
     2281 agaagtatgc aaagcatgca tctcaattag tcagcaacca tagtcccgcc cctaactccg
     2341 cccatcccgc ccctaactcc gcccagttcc gcccattctc cgccccatgg ctgactaatt
     2401 ttttttattt atgcagaggc cgaggccgcc tcggcctctg agctattcca gaagtagtga
     2461 ggaggctttt ttggaggcct aggcttttgc aaaaagctta ctggcttaac tatgcggcat
     2521 cagagcagat tgtactgaga gtgcaccata tgcggtgtga aataccgcac agatgcgtaa
     2581 ggagaaaata ccgcatcagg cgctcttccg cttcctcgct cactgactcg ctgcgctcgg
     2641 tcgttcggct gcggcgagcg gtatcagctc actcaaaggc ggtaatacgg ttatccacag
     2701 aatcagggga taacgcagga aagaacatgt gagcaaaagg ccagcaaaag gccaggaacc
     2761 gtaaaaaggc cgcgttgctg gcgtttttcc ataggctccg cccccctgac gagcatcaca
     2821 aaaatcgacg ctcaagtcag aggtggcgaa acccgacagg actataaaga taccaggcgt
     2881 ttccccctgg aagctccctc gtgcgctctc ctgttccgac cctgccgctt accggatacc
     2941 tgtccgcctt tctcccttcg ggaagcgtgg cgctttctca tagctcacgc tgtaggtatc
     3001 tcagttcggt gtaggtcgtt cgctccaagc tgggctgtgt gcacgaaccc cccgttcagc
     3061 ccgaccgctg cgccttatcc ggtaactatc gtcttgagtc caacccggta agacacgact
     3121 tatcgccact ggcagcagcc actggtaaca ggattagcag agcgaggtat gtaggcggtg
     3181 ctacagagtt cttgaagtgg tggcctaact acggctacac tagaagaaca gtatttggta
     3241 tctgcgctct gctgaagcca gttaccttcg gaaaaagagt tggtagctct tgatccggca
     3301 aacaaaccac cgctggtagc ggtggttttt ttgtttgcaa gcagcagatt acgcgcagaa
     3361 aaaaaggatc tcaagaagat cctttgatct tttctacggg gtctgacgct cagtggaacg
     3421 aaaactcacg ttaagggatt ttggtcatga gattatcaaa aaggatcttc acctagatcc
     3481 ttttaaatta aaaatgaagt tttaaatcaa tctaaagtat atatgagtaa acttggtctg
     3541 acagttacca atgcttaatc agtgaggcac ctatctcagc gatctgtcta tttcgttcat
     3601 ccatagttgc ctgactcccc gtcgtgtaga taactacgat acgggagggc ttaccatctg
     3661 gccccagtgc tgcaatgata ccgcgagacc cacgctcacc ggctccagat ttatcagcaa
     3721 taaaccagcc agccggaagg gccgagcgca gaagtggtcc tgcaacttta tccgcctcca
     3781 tccagtctat taattgttgc cgggaagcta gagtaagtag ttcgccagtt aatagtttgc
     3841 gcaacgttgt tgccattgct acaggcatcg tggtgtcacg ctcgtcgttt ggtatggctt
     3901 cattcagctc cggttcccaa cgatcaaggc gagttacatg atcccccatg ttgtgcaaaa
     3961 aagcggttag ctccttcggt cctccgatcg ttgtcagaag taagttggcc gcagtgttat
     4021 cactcatggt tatggcagca ctgcataatt ctcttactgt catgccatcc gtaagatgct
     4081 tttctgtgac tggtgagtac tcaaccaagt cattctgaga atagtgtatg cggcgaccga
     4141 gttgctcttg cccggcgtca atacgggata ataccgcgcc acatagcaga actttaaaag
     4201 tgctcatcat tggaaaacgt tcttcggggc gaaaactctc aaggatctta ccgctgttga
     4261 gatccagttc gatgtaaccc actcgtgcac ccaactgatc ttcagcatct tttactttca
     4321 ccagcgtttc tgggtgagca aaaacaggaa ggcaaaatgc cgcaaaaaag ggaataaggg
     4381 cgacacggaa atgttgaata ctcatactct tcctttttca atattattga agcatttatc
     4441 agggttattg tctcatgagc ggatacatat ttgaatgtat ttagaaaaat aaacaaatag
     4501 gggttccgcg cacatttccc cgaaaagtgc cacctaaatt gtaagcgtta atattttgtt
     4561 aaaattcgcg ttaaattttt gttaaatcag ctcatttttt aaccaatagg ccgaaatcgg
     4621 caaaatccct taattattga agcatttatc agggttattg tctcatgagc ggatacatat
     4681 ttgaatgtat ttagaaaaat aaacaaatag gggttccgcg cacatttccc cgaaaagtgc
     4741 cacctgacgt ctaagaaacc attattatca tgacattaac ctataaaaat aggcgtatca
     4801 cgaggccctt tcgtcttcaa gaattagctt ggccattgca tacgttgtat ccatatcata
     4861 atatgtacat ttatattggc tcatgtccaa cattaccgcc atgttgacat tgattattga
     4921 ctagttatta atagtaatca attacggggt cattagttca tagcccatat atggagttcc
     4981 gcgttacata acttacggta aatggcccgc ctggctgacc gcccaacgac ccccgcccat
     5041 tgacgtcaat aatgacgtat gttcccatag taacgccaat agggactttc cattgacgtc
     5101 aatgggtgga gtatttacgg taaactgccc acttggcagt acatcaagtg tatcatatgc
     5161 caagtacgcc ccctattgac gtcaatgacg gtaaatggcc cgcctggcat tatgcccagt
     5221 acatgacctt atgggacttt cctacttggc agtacatcta cgtattagtc atcgctatta
     5281 ccatggtgat gcggttttgg cagtacatca atgggcgtgg atagcggttt gactcacggg
     5341 gatttccaag tctccacccc attgacgtca atgggagttt gttttggcac caaaatcaac
     5401 gggactttcc aaaatgtcgt aacaactccg ccccattgac gcaaatgggc ggtaggcgtg
     5461 tacggtggga ggtctatata agcagagctc aataaaagag cccacaaccc ctcactcggc
     5521 gcgccagtct tccgatagac tgcgtcgccc gggtacccgt attcccaata aagcctcttg
     5581 ctgtttgcat ccgaatcgtg gtctcgctgt tccttgggag ggtctcctct gagtgattga
     5641 ctacccacga cgggggtctt tcatttgggg gctcgtccgg gatttggaga cccctgccca
     5701 gggaccaccg acccaccacc gggaggtaag ctggccagca acttatctgt gtctgtccga
     5761 ttgtctagtg tctatgtttg atgttatgcg cctgcgtctg tactagttag ctaactagct
     5821 ctgtatctgg cggacccgtg gtggaactga cgagttctga acacccggcc gcaaccctgg
     5881 gagacgtccc agggactttg ggggccgttt ttgtggcccg acctgaggaa gggagtcgat
     5941 gtggaatccg accccgtcag gatatgtggt tctggtagga gacgagaacc taaaacagtt
     6001 cccgcctccg tctgaatttt tgctttcggt ttggaaccga agccgcgcgt cttgtctgct
     6061 gcagcgctgc agcatcgttc tgtgttgtct ctgtctgact gtgtttctgt atttgtctga
     6121 aaattagggc cagactgtta ccactccctt aagtttgacc ttaggtcact ggaaagatgt
     6181 cgagcggatc gctcacaacc agtcggtaga tgtcaagaag agacgttggg ttaccttctg
     6241 ctctgcagaa tggccaacct ttaacgtcgg atggccgcga gacggcacct ttaaccgaga
     6301 cctcatcacc caggttaaga tcaaggtctt ttcacctggc ccgcatggac acccagacca
     6361 ggtcccctac atcgtgacct gggaagcctt ggcttttgac ccccctccct gggtcaagcc
     6421 ctttgtacac cctaagcctc cgcctcctct tcctccatcc gccccgtctc tcccccttga
     6481 acctcctcgt tcgaccccgc ctcgatcctc cctttatcca gccctcactc cttctctagg
     6541 cgccggaatt gaagatctgt cgacaaggtc gggcaggaa
//
